Addgene plasmid #138669: pSECC-sgSIK1-E
Purpose: Expresses a mouse SIK1-targeting sgRNA, Cas9, and Cre-recombinase
Depositing lab: Reuben Shaw. Depositing organization: Salk Institute for Biological Studies. Publication: The AMPK-Related Kinases SIK1 and SIK3 Mediate Key Tumor-Suppressive Effects of LKB1 in NSCLC. Hollstein PE, Eichner LJ, Brun SN, Kamireddy A, Svensson RU, Vera LI, Ross DS, Rymoff TJ, Hutchins A, Galvez HM, Williams AE, Shokhirev MN, Screaton RA, Berdeaux R, Shaw RJ. Cancer Discov. 2019 Nov;9(11):1606-1627. doi: 10.1158/2159-8290.CD-18-1261. Epub 2019 Jul 26. PubMed 31350328.
Backbone
  Vector backbone: pSECC
  Vector type: Lentiviral
Growth in bacteria
  Bacterial resistance: Ampicillin, 100 μg/mL
  Growth temperature: 30°C
  Growth strain: NEB Stable
  Copy number: Unknown
Gene/Insert
  Gene/Insert name: sgSIK1 mouse
  gRNA/shRNA sequence: TCTGGAGAAGATCTACCGGG
  Species: M. musculus (mouse)
  Entrez Gene: Sik1 (a.k.a. Hrt-20, Msk, Sik, Sik-1, Snf1lk)
  Promoter: hU6
  Cloning method: Restriction Enzyme; 5′ cloning site unknown (unknown if destroyed)
Terms and licenses: Academic/Nonprofit Terms; Industry Terms: Not Available to Industry
How to cite: pSECC-sgSIK1-E was a gift from Reuben Shaw (Addgene plasmid # 138669 ; http://n2t.net/addgene:138669 ; RRID:Addgene_138669)
