[The description below was written by a language model from this plasmid's Addgene catalogue record and pLannotate feature annotations shown in this document.]
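Description:
pSECC-sgSIK1-E is a lentiviral transfer plasmid of about 12 kb built on the pSECC backbone. From a single vector it delivers a CRISPR guide RNA against mouse Sik1, Streptococcus pyogenes Cas9, and Cre recombinase. It is propagated in bacteria through a high-copy ColE1/pUC-type origin and selected with ampicillin via the β-lactamase gene. The catalogue specifies a recombination-deficient host strain, as is usual for repeat-containing lentiviral plasmids.

The viral portion starts with a CMV enhancer/promoter fused to a truncated HIV-1 5' LTR, which drives genomic RNA production in packaging cells. It is followed by the Ψ packaging signal with a gag fragment, the Rev response element for nuclear export of the unspliced genome, and a cPPT/CTS, which aids nuclear import. A second truncated LTR closes the cassette downstream. Between the LTRs, a human U6 RNA polymerase III promoter drives the Sik1-targeting spacer fused to the S. pyogenes gRNA scaffold. A second cPPT/CTS copy follows. The EF-1α core promoter then drives Cas9, annotated as contiguous N- and C-terminal portions that together form the full coding sequence, with Cre immediately downstream. The feature table does not annotate the element linking Cas9 and Cre, so how the two are co-expressed is not stated. A WPRE after Cre enhances transcript stability and expression.

In transduced cells, this arrangement combines Cas9-mediated disruption of Sik1 with Cre-mediated recombination of any loxP-flanked alleles. The associated publication examines SIK1 and SIK3 as mediators of LKB1 tumour suppression in non-small cell lung cancer, which suggests use in Cre-dependent mouse tumour models.
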