Features (pLannotate 1.2.2; 23 found; start..end, strand, type, name):
     30..82      -  misc_feature   bom (fragment): basis of mobility region from pBR322
    237..616     +  enhancer       CMV enhancer: human cytomegalovirus immediate early enhancer
    617..816     +  promoter       CMV promoter: human cytomegalovirus (CMV) immediate early promoter
    834..1014    +  LTR            5' LTR (truncated): truncated 5' long terminal repeat (LTR) from HIV-1
   1061..1186    +  misc_feature   HIV-1 Ψ: packaging signal of human immunodeficiency virus type 1
   1170..1508    +  CDS            HIV-1 gag (fragment): gag protein from human immunodeficiency virus 1; gag
   1683..1916    +  misc_feature   RRE: The Rev response element (RRE) of HIV-1 allows for Rev-dependent mRNA export from the nucleus to the cytoplasm.
   2293..2393    +  CDS            Rev (fragment): human immunodeficiency virus 1 (HIV-1) Rev protein; rev; enhances nuclear export of unspliced and incompletely spliced viral mRNAs
   2443..2560    +  misc_feature   cPPT/CTS: central polypurine tract and central termination sequence of HIV-1
   2660..2900    +  promoter       U6 promoter: RNA polymerase III promoter for human U6 snRNA
   2930..3005    +  misc_RNA       gRNA scaffold: guide RNA scaffold for the Streptococcus pyogenes CRISPR/Cas9 system
   3053..3170    +  misc_feature   cPPT/CTS: central polypurine tract and central termination sequence of HIV-1
   3269..3480    +  promoter       EF-1α core promoter: core promoter for human elongation factor EF-1α
   3609..5210    +  CDS            Cas9(N): N-terminal portion of Streptococcus pyogenes Cas9 (Zetsche et al., 2015)
   5211..7709    +  CDS            Cas9(C): C-terminal portion of Streptococcus pyogenes Cas9 (Zetsche et al., 2015)
   7852..8882    +  CDS            Cre (fragment): site-specific recombinase Cre is a site-specific recombinase from bacteriophage P1. Recombination occurs at loxP sequences.
   8935..9523    +  misc_feature   WPRE: woodchuck hepatitis virus posttranscriptional regulatory element
   9524..9543    +  misc_feature   MCS (fragment): pBluescript multiple cloning site
   9545..10045   +  CDS            nef (fragment): NEF_HV1LA - Experimental evidence at protein level: Swiss-Prot protein existence level 1. Extracellular Nef protein targets CD4(+) T-lymphocytes for apoptosis by interacting with CXCR4 surface receptors. From Human immunodeficiency virus type 1 group M subtype B (isolate Lai) (HIV-1).
  10052..10232   +  LTR            5' LTR (truncated): truncated 5' long terminal repeat (LTR) from HIV-1
  10294..10882   -  rep_origin     ori: high-copy-number ColE1/pMB1/pBR322/pUC origin of replication
  11053..11913   -  CDS            AmpR: β-lactamase; bla; confers resistance to ampicillin, carbenicillin, and related antibiotics
  11914..12018   -  promoter       AmpR promoter: bla
>Addgene plasmid #138669 | pSECC-sgSIK1-E | addgene full sequence | sequence record 273691 | Addgene NGS Result
TCGACGGATCGGGAGATCTCCCGATCCCCTATGGTGCACTCTCAGTACAATCTGCTCTGATGCCGCATAG
TTAAGCCAGTATCTGCTCCCTGCTTGTGTGTTGGAGGTCGCTGAGTAGTGCGCGAGCAAAATTTAAGCTA
CAACAAGGCAAGGCTTGACCGACAATTGCATGAAGAATCTGCTTAGGGTTAGGCGTTTTGCGCTGCTTCG
CGATGTACGGGCCAGATATACGCGTTGACATTGATTATTGACTAGTTATTAATAGTAATCAATTACGGGG
TCATTAGTTCATAGCCCATATATGGAGTTCCGCGTTACATAACTTACGGTAAATGGCCCGCCTGGCTGAC
CGCCCAACGACCCCCGCCCATTGACGTCAATAATGACGTATGTTCCCATAGTAACGCCAATAGGGACTTT
CCATTGACGTCAATGGGTGGAGTATTTACGGTAAACTGCCCACTTGGCAGTACATCAAGTGTATCATATG
CCAAGTACGCCCCCTATTGACGTCAATGACGGTAAATGGCCCGCCTGGCATTATGCCCAGTACATGACCT
TATGGGACTTTCCTACTTGGCAGTACATCTACGTATTAGTCATCGCTATTACCATGGTGATGCGGTTTTG
GCAGTACATCAATGGGCGTGGATAGCGGTTTGACTCACGGGGATTTCCAAGTCTCCACCCCATTGACGTC
AATGGGAGTTTGTTTTGGCACCAAAATCAACGGGACTTTCCAAAATGTCGTAACAACTCCGCCCCATTGA
CGCAAATGGGCGGTAGGCGTGTACGGTGGGAGGTCTATATAAGCAGCGCGTTTTGCCTGTACTGGGTCTC
TCTGGTTAGACCAGATCTGAGCCTGGGAGCTCTCTGGCTAACTAGGGAACCCACTGCTTAAGCCTCAATA
AAGCTTGCCTTGAGTGCTTCAAGTAGTGTGTGCCCGTCTGTTGTGTGACTCTGGTAACTAGAGATCCCTC
AGACCCTTTTAGTCAGTGTGGAAAATCTCTAGCAGTGGCGCCCGAACAGGGACTTGAAAGCGAAAGGGAA
ACCAGAGGAGCTCTCTCGACGCAGGACTCGGCTTGCTGAAGCGCGCACGGCAAGAGGCGAGGGGCGGCGA
CTGGTGAGTACGCCAAAAATTTTGACTAGCGGAGGCTAGAAGGAGAGAGATGGGTGCGAGAGCGTCAGTA
TTAAGCGGGGGAGAATTAGATCGCGATGGGAAAAAATTCGGTTAAGGCCAGGGGGAAAGAAAAAATATAA
ATTAAAACATATAGTATGGGCAAGCAGGGAGCTAGAACGATTCGCAGTTAATCCTGGCCTGTTAGAAACA
TCAGAAGGCTGTAGACAAATACTGGGACAGCTACAACCATCCCTTCAGACAGGATCAGAAGAACTTAGAT
CATTATATAATACAGTAGCAACCCTCTATTGTGTGCATCAAAGGATAGAGATAAAAGACACCAAGGAAGC
TTTAGACAAGATAGAGGAAGAGCAAAACAAAAGTAAGACCACCGCACAGCAAGCGGCCGGCCGCTGATCT
TCAGACCTGGAGGAGGAGATATGAGGGACAATTGGAGAAGTGAATTATATAAATATAAAGTAGTAAAAAT
TGAACCATTAGGAGTAGCACCCACCAAGGCAAAGAGAAGAGTGGTGCAGAGAGAAAAAAGAGCAGTGGGA
ATAGGAGCTTTGTTCCTTGGGTTCTTGGGAGCAGCAGGAAGCACTATGGGCGCAGCGTCAATGACGCTGA
CGGTACAGGCCAGACAATTATTGTCTGGTATAGTGCAGCAGCAGAACAATTTGCTGAGGGCTATTGAGGC
GCAACAGCATCTGTTGCAACTCACAGTCTGGGGCATCAAGCAGCTCCAGGCAAGAATCCTGGCTGTGGAA
AGATACCTAAAGGATCAACAGCTCCTGGGGATTTGGGGTTGCTCTGGAAAACTCATTTGCACCACTGCTG
TGCCTTGGAATGCTAGTTGGAGTAATAAATCTCTGGAACAGATTTGGAATCACACGACCTGGATGGAGTG
GGACAGAGAAATTAACAATTACACAAGCTTAATACACTCCTTAATTGAAGAATCGCAAAACCAGCAAGAA
AAGAATGAACAAGAATTATTGGAATTAGATAAATGGGCAAGTTTGTGGAATTGGTTTAACATAACAAATT
GGCTGTGGTATATAAAATTATTCATAATGATAGTAGGAGGCTTGGTAGGTTTAAGAATAGTTTTTGCTGT
ACTTTCTATAGTGAATAGAGTTAGGCAGGGATATTCACCATTATCGTTTCAGACCCACCTCCCAACCCCG
AGGGGACCCGACAGGCCCGAAGGAATAGAAGAAGAAGGTGGAGAGAGAGACAGAGACAGATCCATTCGAT
TAGTGAACGGATCGGCACTGCGTGCGCCAATTCTGCAGACAAATGGCAGTATTCATCCACAATTTTAAAA
GAAAAGGGGGGATTGGGGGGTACAGTGCAGGGGAAAGAATAGTAGACATAATAGCAACAGACATACAAAC
TAAAGAATTACAAAAACAAATTACAAAAATTCAAAATTTTCGGGTTTATTACAGGGACAGCAGAGATCCA
GTTTGGTTAGTACCGGGCCCGGGTCGACTAGTGATCAGTGTGAGGGAGTGTAAAGCTGGGTTTCCCAGAG
AGGGCCTATTTCCCATGATTCCTTCATATTTGCATATACGATACAAGGCTGTTAGAGAGATAATTAGAAT
TAATTTGACTGTAAACACAAAGATATTAGTACAAAATACGTGACGTAGAAAGTAATAATTTCTTGGGTAG
TTTGCAGTTTTAAAATTATGTTTTAAAATGGACTATCATATGCTTACCGTAACTTGAAAGTATTTCGATT
TCTTGGCTTTATATATCTTGTGGAAAGGACGAAACACCGTCTGGAGAAGATCTACCGGGGTTTTAGAGCT
AGAAATAGCAAGTTAAAATAAGGCTAGTCCGTTATCAACTTGAAAAAGTGGCACCGAGTCGGTGCTTTTT
TGAATTCTAGATCTTGAGACAAATGGCAGTATTCATCCACAATTTTAAAAGAAAAGGGGGGATTGGGGGG
TACAGTGCAGGGGAAAGAATAGTAGACATAATAGCAACAGACATACAAACTAAAGAATTACAAAAACAAA
TTACAAAAATTCAAAATTTTCGGGTTTATTACAGGGACAGCAGAGATCCACTTTGGCGCCGGCAAACCGC
TGTTCCTAGGAATCCCGAGGCCTTCGAGTGGCTCCGGTGCCCGTCAGTGGGCAGAGCGCACATCGCCCAC
AGTCCCCGAGAAGTTGGGGGGAGGGGTCGGCAATTGAACCGGTGCCTAGAGAAGGTGGCGCGGGGTAAAC
TGGGAAAGTGATGTCGTGTACTGGCTCCGCCTTTTTCCCGAGGGTGGGGGAGAACCGTATATAAGTGCAG
TAGTCGCCGTGAACGTTCTTTTTCGCAACGGGTTTGCCGCCAGAACACAGGTGTCGTGACGCGGGACCCG
ACATTAGCGCTACAGCTTAAGCGGGCCACCATGGATTACAAAGACGATGACGATAAGATGGCCCCAAAGA
AGAAGCGGAAGGTCGGTATCCACGGAGTCCCAGCAGCCGACAAGAAGTACAGCATCGGCCTGGACATCGG
CACCAACTCTGTGGGCTGGGCCGTGATCACCGACGAGTACAAGGTGCCCAGCAAGAAATTCAAGGTGCTG
GGCAACACCGACCGGCACAGCATCAAGAAGAACCTGATCGGAGCCCTGCTGTTCGACAGCGGCGAAACAG
CCGAGGCCACCCGGCTGAAGAGAACCGCCAGAAGAAGATACACCAGACGGAAGAACCGGATCTGCTATCT
GCAAGAGATCTTCAGCAACGAGATGGCCAAGGTGGACGACAGCTTCTTCCACAGACTGGAAGAGTCCTTC
CTGGTGGAAGAGGATAAGAAGCACGAGCGGCACCCCATCTTCGGCAACATCGTGGACGAGGTGGCCTACC
ACGAGAAGTACCCCACCATCTACCACCTGAGAAAGAAACTGGTGGACAGCACCGACAAGGCCGACCTGCG
GCTGATCTATCTGGCCCTGGCCCACATGATCAAGTTCCGGGGCCACTTCCTGATCGAGGGCGACCTGAAC
CCCGACAACAGCGACGTGGACAAGCTGTTCATCCAGCTGGTGCAGACCTACAACCAGCTGTTCGAGGAAA
ACCCCATCAACGCCAGCGGCGTGGACGCCAAGGCCATCCTGTCTGCCAGACTGAGCAAGAGCAGACGGCT
GGAAAATCTGATCGCCCAGCTGCCCGGCGAGAAGAAGAATGGCCTGTTCGGAAACCTGATTGCCCTGAGC
CTGGGCCTGACCCCCAACTTCAAGAGCAACTTCGACCTGGCCGAGGATGCCAAACTGCAGCTGAGCAAGG
ACACCTACGACGACGACCTGGACAACCTGCTGGCCCAGATCGGCGACCAGTACGCCGACCTGTTTCTGGC
CGCCAAGAACCTGTCCGACGCCATCCTGCTGAGCGACATCCTGAGAGTGAACACCGAGATCACCAAGGCC
CCCCTGAGCGCCTCTATGATCAAGAGATACGACGAGCACCACCAGGACCTGACCCTGCTGAAAGCTCTCG
TGCGGCAGCAGCTGCCTGAGAAGTACAAAGAGATTTTCTTCGACCAGAGCAAGAACGGCTACGCCGGCTA
CATTGACGGCGGAGCCAGCCAGGAAGAGTTCTACAAGTTCATCAAGCCCATCCTGGAAAAGATGGACGGC
ACCGAGGAACTGCTCGTGAAGCTGAACAGAGAGGACCTGCTGCGGAAGCAGCGGACCTTCGACAACGGCA
GCATCCCCCACCAGATCCACCTGGGAGAGCTGCACGCCATTCTGCGGCGGCAGGAAGATTTTTACCCATT
CCTGAAGGACAACCGGGAAAAGATCGAGAAGATCCTGACCTTCCGCATCCCCTACTACGTGGGCCCTCTG
GCCAGGGGAAACAGCAGATTCGCCTGGATGACCAGAAAGAGCGAGGAAACCATCACCCCCTGGAACTTCG
AGGAAGTGGTGGACAAGGGCGCTTCCGCCCAGAGCTTCATCGAGCGGATGACCAACTTCGATAAGAACCT
GCCCAACGAGAAGGTGCTGCCCAAGCACAGCCTGCTGTACGAGTACTTCACCGTGTATAACGAGCTGACC
AAAGTGAAATACGTGACCGAGGGAATGAGAAAGCCCGCCTTCCTGAGCGGCGAGCAGAAAAAGGCCATCG
TGGACCTGCTGTTCAAGACCAACCGGAAAGTGACCGTGAAGCAGCTGAAAGAGGACTACTTCAAGAAAAT
CGAGTGCTTCGACTCCGTGGAAATCTCCGGCGTGGAAGATCGGTTCAACGCCTCCCTGGGCACATACCAC
GATCTGCTGAAAATTATCAAGGACAAGGACTTCCTGGACAATGAGGAAAACGAGGACATTCTGGAAGATA
TCGTGCTGACCCTGACACTGTTTGAGGACAGAGAGATGATCGAGGAACGGCTGAAAACCTATGCCCACCT
GTTCGACGACAAAGTGATGAAGCAGCTGAAGCGGCGGAGATACACCGGCTGGGGCAGGCTGAGCCGGAAG
CTGATCAACGGCATCCGGGACAAGCAGTCCGGCAAGACAATCCTGGATTTCCTGAAGTCCGACGGCTTCG
CCAACAGAAACTTCATGCAGCTGATCCACGACGACAGCCTGACCTTTAAAGAGGACATCCAGAAAGCCCA
GGTGTCCGGCCAGGGCGATAGCCTGCACGAGCACATTGCCAATCTGGCCGGCAGCCCCGCCATTAAGAAG
GGCATCCTGCAGACAGTGAAGGTGGTGGACGAGCTCGTGAAAGTGATGGGCCGGCACAAGCCCGAGAACA
TCGTGATCGAAATGGCCAGAGAGAACCAGACCACCCAGAAGGGACAGAAGAACAGCCGCGAGAGAATGAA
GCGGATCGAAGAGGGCATCAAAGAGCTGGGCAGCCAGATCCTGAAAGAACACCCCGTGGAAAACACCCAG
CTGCAGAACGAGAAGCTGTACCTGTACTACCTGCAGAATGGGCGGGATATGTACGTGGACCAGGAACTGG
ACATCAACCGGCTGTCCGACTACGATGTGGACCATATCGTGCCTCAGAGCTTTCTGAAGGACGACTCCAT
CGACAACAAGGTGCTGACCAGAAGCGACAAGAACCGGGGCAAGAGCGACAACGTGCCCTCCGAAGAGGTC
GTGAAGAAGATGAAGAACTACTGGCGGCAGCTGCTGAACGCCAAGCTGATTACCCAGAGAAAGTTCGACA
ATCTGACCAAGGCCGAGAGAGGCGGCCTGAGCGAACTGGATAAGGCCGGCTTCATCAAGAGACAGCTGGT
GGAAACCCGGCAGATCACAAAGCACGTGGCACAGATCCTGGACTCCCGGATGAACACTAAGTACGACGAG
AATGACAAGCTGATCCGGGAAGTGAAAGTGATCACCCTGAAGTCCAAGCTGGTGTCCGATTTCCGGAAGG
ATTTCCAGTTTTACAAAGTGCGCGAGATCAACAACTACCACCACGCCCACGACGCCTACCTGAACGCCGT
CGTGGGAACCGCCCTGATCAAAAAGTACCCTAAGCTGGAAAGCGAGTTCGTGTACGGCGACTACAAGGTG
TACGACGTGCGGAAGATGATCGCCAAGAGCGAGCAGGAAATCGGCAAGGCTACCGCCAAGTACTTCTTCT
ACAGCAACATCATGAACTTTTTCAAGACCGAGATTACCCTGGCCAACGGCGAGATCCGGAAGCGGCCTCT
GATCGAGACAAACGGCGAAACCGGGGAGATCGTGTGGGATAAGGGCCGGGATTTTGCCACCGTGCGGAAA
GTGCTGAGCATGCCCCAAGTGAATATCGTGAAAAAGACCGAGGTGCAGACAGGCGGCTTCAGCAAAGAGT
CTATCCTGCCCAAGAGGAACAGCGATAAGCTGATCGCCAGAAAGAAGGACTGGGACCCTAAGAAGTACGG
CGGCTTCGACAGCCCCACCGTGGCCTATTCTGTGCTGGTGGTGGCCAAAGTGGAAAAGGGCAAGTCCAAG
AAACTGAAGAGTGTGAAAGAGCTGCTGGGGATCACCATCATGGAAAGAAGCAGCTTCGAGAAGAATCCCA
TCGACTTTCTGGAAGCCAAGGGCTACAAAGAAGTGAAAAAGGACCTGATCATCAAGCTGCCTAAGTACTC
CCTGTTCGAGCTGGAAAACGGCAGGAAGAGAATGCTGGCCTCTGCCGGCGAACTGCAGAAGGGAAACGAA
CTGGCCCTGCCCTCCAAATATGTGAACTTCCTGTACCTGGCCAGCCACTATGAGAAGCTGAAGGGCTCCC
CCGAGGATAATGAGCAGAAACAGCTGTTTGTGGAACAGCACAAGCACTACCTGGACGAGATCATCGAGCA
GATCAGCGAGTTCTCCAAGAGAGTGATCCTGGCCGACGCTAATCTGGACAAAGTGCTGTCCGCCTACAAC
AAGCACCGGGATAAGCCCATCAGAGAGCAGGCCGAGAATATCATCCACCTGTTTACCCTGACCAATCTGG
GAGCCCCTGCCGCCTTCAAGTACTTTGACACCACCATCGACCGGAAGAGGTACACCAGCACCAAAGAGGT
GCTGGACGCCACCCTGATCCACCAGAGCATCACCGGCCTGTACGAGACACGGATCGACCTGTCTCAGCTG
GGAGGCGACAAGCGTCCTGCTGCTACTAAGAAAGCTGGTCAAGCTAAGAAAAAGAAAGCTAGCGGCAGCG
GCGCCACCAACTTCAGCCTGCTGAAGCAGGCCGGCGACGTGGAGGAGAACCCCGGCCCCATGCCCAAGAA
GAAGAGGAAGGTGTCCAATTTACTGACCGTACACCAAAATTTGCCTGCATTACCGGTCGATGCAACGAGT
GATGAGGTTCGCAAGAACCTGATGGACATGTTCAGGGATCGCCAGGCGTTTTCTGAGCATACCTGGAAAA
TGCTTCTGTCCGTTTGCCGGTCGTGGGCGGCATGGTGCAAGTTGAATAACCGGAAATGGTTTCCCGCAGA
ACCTGAAGATGTTCGCGATTATCTTCTATATCTTCAGGCGCGCGGTCTGGCAGTAAAAACTATCCAGCAA
CATTTGGGCCAGCTAAACATGCTTCATCGTCGGTCCGGGCTGCCACGACCAAGTGACAGCAATGCTGTTT
CACTGGTTATGCGGCGGATCCGAAAAGAAAACGTTGATGCCGGTGAACGTGCAAAACAGGCTCTAGCGTT
CGAACGCACTGATTTCGACCAGGTTCGTTCACTCATGGAAAATAGCGATCGCTGCCAGGATATACGTAAT
CTGGCATTTCTGGGGATTGCTTATAACACCCTGTTACGTATAGCCGAAATTGCCAGGATCAGGGTTAAAG
ATATCTCACGTACTGACGGTGGGAGAATGTTAATCCATATTGGCAGAACGAAAACGCTGGTTAGCACCGC
AGGTGTAGAGAAGGCACTTAGCCTGGGGGTAACTAAACTGGTCGAGCGATGGATTTCCGTATCTGGTGTA
GCTGATGATCCGAATAACTACCTGTTTTGCCGGGTCAGAAAAAATGGTGTTGCCGCGCCATCTGCCACCA
GCCAGCTATCAACTCGCGCCCTGGAAGGGATTTTTGAAGCAACTCATCGATTGATTTACGGCGCTAAGGA
TGACTCTGGTCAGAGATACCTGGCCTGGTCTGGACACAGTGCCCGTGTCGGAGCCGCGCGAGATATGGCC
CGCGCTGGAGTTTCAATACCGGGGATCATGCAAGCTGGTGGCTGGACCAATGTAAATATTGTCATGAACT
ATATCCGTAACCTGGATAGTGAAACAGGGGCAATGGTGCGCCTGCTGGAAGATGGCGATTAGAAACGTTG
TTGTTTGGGGTTGAATTACTCTTCTAGACCGCGGCGCGCCCGATAATCAACCTCTGGATTACAAAATTTG
TGAAAGATTGACTGGTATTCTTAACTATGTTGCTCCTTTTACGCTATGTGGATACGCTGCTTTAATGCCT
TTGTATCATGCTATTGCTTCCCGTATGGCTTTCATTTTCTCCTCCTTGTATAAATCCTGGTTGCTGTCTC
TTTATGAGGAGTTGTGGCCCGTTGTCAGGCAACGTGGCGTGGTGTGCACTGTGTTTGCTGACGCAACCCC
CACTGGTTGGGGCATTGCCACCACCTGTCAGCTCCTTTCCGGGACTTTCGCTTTCCCCCTCCCTATTGCC
ACGGCGGAACTCATCGCCGCCTGCCTTGCCCGCTGCTGGACAGGGGCTCGGCTGTTGGGCACTGACAATT
CCGTGGTGTTGTCGGGGAAATCATCGTCCTTTCCTTGGCTGCTCGCCTGTGTTGCCACCTGGATTCTGCG
CGGGACGTCCTTCTGCTACGTCCCTTCGGCCCTCAATCCAGCGGACCTTCCTTCCCGCGGCCTGCTGCCG
GCTCTGCGGCCTCTTCCGCGTCTTCGCCTTCGCCCTCAGACGAGTCGGATCTCCCTTTGGGCCGCCTCCC
CGCATCGATACCGTCGACCTCGATCGAGACCTAGAAAAACATGGAGCAATCACAAGTAGCAATACAGCAG
CTACCAATGCTGATTGTGCCTGGCTAGAAGCACAAGAGGAGGAGGAGGTGGGTTTTCCAGTCACACCTCA
GGTACCTTTAAGACCAATGACTTACAAGGCAGCTGTAGATCTTAGCCACTTTTTAAAAGAAAAGGGGGGA
CTGGAAGGGCTAATTCACTCCCAACGAAGACAAGATATCCTTGATCTGTGGATCTACCACACACAAGGCT
ACTTCCCTGATTGGCAGAACTACACACCAGGGCCAGGGATCAGATATCCACTGACCTTTGGATGGTGCTA
CAAGCTAGTACCAGTTGAGCAAGAGAAGGTAGAAGAAGCCAATGAAGGAGAGAACACCCGCTTGTTACAC
CCTGTGAGCCTGCATGGGATGGATGACCCGGAGAGAGAAGTATTAGAGTGGAGGTTTGACAGCCGCCTAG
CATTTCATCACATGGCCCGAGAGCTGCATCCGGACTGTACTGGGTCTCTCTGGTTAGACCAGATCTGAGC
CTGGGAGCTCTCTGGCTAACTAGGGAACCCACTGCTTAAGCCTCAATAAAGCTTGCCTTGAGTGCTTCAA
GTAGTGTGTGCCCGTCTGTTGTGTGACTCTGGTAACTAGAGATCCCTCAGACCCTTTTAGTCAGTGTGGA
AAATCTCTAGCAGCATGTGAGCAAAAGGCCAGCAAAAGGCCAGGAACCGTAAAAAGGCCGCGTTGCTGGC
GTTTTTCCATAGGCTCCGCCCCCCTGACGAGCATCACAAAAATCGACGCTCAAGTCAGAGGTGGCGAAAC
CCGACAGGACTATAAAGATACCAGGCGTTTCCCCCTGGAAGCTCCCTCGTGCGCTCTCCTGTTCCGACCC
TGCCGCTTACCGGATACCTGTCCGCCTTTCTCCCTTCGGGAAGCGTGGCGCTTTCTCATAGCTCACGCTG
TAGGTATCTCAGTTCGGTGTAGGTCGTTCGCTCCAAGCTGGGCTGTGTGCACGAACCCCCCGTTCAGCCC
GACCGCTGCGCCTTATCCGGTAACTATCGTCTTGAGTCCAACCCGGTAAGACACGACTTATCGCCACTGG
CAGCAGCCACTGGTAACAGGATTAGCAGAGCGAGGTATGTAGGCGGTGCTACAGAGTTCTTGAAGTGGTG
GCCTAACTACGGCTACACTAGAAGAACAGTATTTGGTATCTGCGCTCTGCTGAAGCCAGTTACCTTCGGA
AAAAGAGTTGGTAGCTCTTGATCCGGCAAACAAACCACCGCTGGTAGCGGTGGTTTTTTTGTTTGCAAGC
AGCAGATTACGCGCAGAAAAAAAGGATCTCAAGAAGATCCTTTGATCTTTTCTACGGGGTCTGACGCTCA
GTGGAACGAAAACTCACGTTAAGGGATTTTGGTCATGAGATTATCAAAAAGGATCTTCACCTAGATCCTT
TTAAATTAAAAATGAAGTTTTAAATCAATCTAAAGTATATATGAGTAAACTTGGTCTGACAGTTACCAAT
GCTTAATCAGTGAGGCACCTATCTCAGCGATCTGTCTATTTCGTTCATCCATAGTTGCCTGACTCCCCGT
CGTGTAGATAACTACGATACGGGAGGGCTTACCATCTGGCCCCAGTGCTGCAATGATACCGCGAGACCCA
CGCTCACCGGCTCCAGATTTATCAGCAATAAACCAGCCAGCCGGAAGGGCCGAGCGCAGAAGTGGTCCTG
CAACTTTATCCGCCTCCATCCAGTCTATTAATTGTTGCCGGGAAGCTAGAGTAAGTAGTTCGCCAGTTAA
TAGTTTGCGCAACGTTGTTGCCATTGCTACAGGCATCGTGGTGTCACGCTCGTCGTTTGGTATGGCTTCA
TTCAGCTCCGGTTCCCAACGATCAAGGCGAGTTACATGATCCCCCATGTTGTGCAAAAAAGCGGTTAGCT
CCTTCGGTCCTCCGATCGTTGTCAGAAGTAAGTTGGCCGCAGTGTTATCACTCATGGTTATGGCAGCACT
GCATAATTCTCTTACTGTCATGCCATCCGTAAGATGCTTTTCTGTGACTGGTGAGTACTCAACCAAGTCA
TTCTGAGAATAGTGTATGCGGCGACCGAGTTGCTCTTGCCCGGCGTCAATACGGGATAATACCGCGCCAC
ATAGCAGAACTTTAAAAGTGCTCATCATTGGAAAACGTTCTTCGGGGCGAAAACTCTCAAGGATCTTACC
GCTGTTGAGATCCAGTTCGATGTAACCCACTCGTGCACCCAACTGATCTTCAGCATCTTTTACTTTCACC
AGCGTTTCTGGGTGAGCAAAAACAGGAAGGCAAAATGCCGCAAAAAAGGGAATAAGGGCGACACGGAAAT
GTTGAATACTCATACTCTTCCTTTTTCAATATTATTGAAGCATTTATCAGGGTTATTGTCTCATGAGCGG
ATACATATTTGAATGTATTTAGAAAAATAAACAAATAGGGGTTCCGCGCACATTTCCCCGAAAAGTGCCA
CCTGACG
