>Addgene plasmid #138669 | pSECC-sgSIK1-E | depositor partial sequence | sequence record 267993 | hU6 FWD Sequence
GCGTTATACGATTCTTGGCTTTATATATCTTGTGGAAGGACGAAACACCGTCTGGAGAAGATCTACCGGG
GTTTTAGAGCTAGAAATAGCAAGTTAAAATAAGGCTAGTCCGTTATCAACTTGAAAAAGTGGCACCGAGT
CGGTGCTTTTTTGAATTCTAGATCTTGAGACAAATGGCAGTATTCATCCACAATTTTAAAAGAAAAGGGG
GGATTGGGGGGTACAGTGCAGGGGAAAGAATAGTAGACATAATAGCAACAGACATACAAACTAAAGAATT
ACAAAAACAAATTACAAAAATTCAAAATTTTCGGGTTTATTACAGGGACAGCAGAGATCCACTTTGGCGC
CGGCAAACCGCTGTTCCTAGGAATCCCGAGGCCTTCGAGTGGCTCCGGTGCCCGTCAGTGGGCAGAGCGC
ACATCGCCCACAGTCCCCGAGAAGTTGGGGGGAGGGGTCGGCAATTGAACCGGTGCCTAGAGAAGGTGGC
GCGGGGTAAACTGGGAAAGTGATGTCGTGTACTGGCTCCGCCTTTTTCCCGAGGGTGGGGGAGAACCGTA
TATAAGTGCAGTAGTCGCCGTGAACGTTCTTTTTCGCAACGGGTTTGCCGCCAGAACACAGGTGTCGTGA
CGCGGGACCCGACATTAGCGCTACAGCTTAAGCGGGCCACCATGGATTACAAAGACGATGACGATAAGAT
GGCCCCAAAGAAGAAGCGGAAGGTCGGTATCCACGGAGTCCCAGCAGCCGACAAGAAGTACAGCATCGGC
CTGGACATCGGCACCAACTCTGTGGGCTGGGCCGTGATCACCGACGAGTACAAGGTGCCCAGCAAGAAAT
TCAAGGTGCTGGGCAACACCGACCGGCACAGCATCAAGAAGAACCTGATCGGAGCCCTGCTGTTCGACAG
CGGCGAAACAGCCGAGGCCACCCGGCTGAGAGAACCGCCAGAGAGATACACCAGACGGAAGAACCGGATC
TGCTATCTGCAGAGATCTTCAGCACGAGATGGCCAAGTGGACGACAGCTTCTTCACAGACTGAGAGTCTT
CCTGGTGAGAGATAAGAGCACGAGCGCACCCATCTCGCACATCGTGACGAGGTGCTACCACGAGAGTACC
CCACATCTTACCACCTGGAGAAGAACTGTGAACGCACGACAGNNACTGCGGCTGAATCTATCNNCNNCNC
AATGAATCAAGTTCGNNANNCTGATCAGNNACTGAACCGAACANNCGACTGTGACAAGCGTGTTCTCATC
TCACACCNNNNN
